Addgene plasmid #209059: pcDNA5-miniTurbo-EGFP
Purpose: Vector for generating Flp-In cell lines allowing dox-inducible mammalian expression of miniTurbo fused to EGFP
Depositing lab: Thomas Gonatopoulos-Pournatzis. Depositing organization: National Cancer Institute (NCI). Publication: Genome-scale exon perturbation screens uncover exons critical for cell fitness. Xiao MS, Damodaran AP, Kumari B, Dickson E, Xing K, On TA, Parab N, King HE, Perez AR, Guiblet WM, Duncan G, Che A, Chari R, Andresson T, Vidigal JA, Weatheritt RJ, Aregger M, Gonatopoulos-Pournatzis T. Mol Cell. 2024 Jul 11;84(13):2553-2572.e19. doi: 10.1016/j.molcel.2024.05.024. Epub 2024 Jun 24. PubMed 38917794.
Backbone
  Vector backbone: pcDNA5/FRT/TO
  Vector type: Mammalian Expression
  Selectable markers: Hygromycin, only when integrated into FlpIn FRT site
Growth in bacteria
  Bacterial resistance: Ampicillin, 100 μg/mL
  Growth temperature: 37°C
  Growth strain: NEB Stable
  Copy number: High Copy
Gene/Insert
  Gene/Insert name: EGFP
  Species: Aequorea victoria
  Promoter: CMV/TO inducible promoter
  Tag / fusion protein: miniTurbo (N terminal on insert)
  Cloning method: Gateway Cloning
Terms and licenses: Academic/Nonprofit Terms; Industry Terms: Not Available to Industry
How to cite: pcDNA5-miniTurbo-EGFP was a gift from Thomas Gonatopoulos-Pournatzis (Addgene plasmid # 209059 ; http://n2t.net/addgene:209059 ; RRID:Addgene_209059)
