[The description below was written by a language model from this plasmid's Addgene catalogue record and pLannotate feature annotations shown in this document.]
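Description:
pcDNA5-miniTurbo-EGFP is a mammalian expression plasmid built on the pcDNA5/FRT/TO backbone, designed for making isogenic, doxycycline-inducible stable cell lines through the Flp-In system. In bacteria it is maintained as a high-copy plasmid through a ColE1/pUC-type origin and selected with ampicillin via the β-lactamase gene. Fragments of an f1 origin and of lac regulatory sequences are also annotated as backbone remnants.

The expression cassette is driven by the CMV enhancer and immediate early promoter, followed by short tet operator-like sequences. This corresponds to the CMV/TO promoter, which is held silent by Tet repressor in a suitable host line and derepressed by tetracycline or doxycycline. The open reading frame encodes miniTurbo, an N-terminally truncated, engineered E. coli biotin ligase with high catalytic activity used for proximity labelling. miniTurbo is followed by a FLAG epitope fragment and then EGFP, which was introduced by Gateway cloning and is therefore flanked by attB1 and attB2 sites. A bovine growth hormone polyadenylation signal ends the transcript.

Downstream lies an FRT site placed directly in front of a hygromycin resistance coding sequence with an SV40 poly(A) signal. No full promoter is annotated ahead of this gene, which fits the record's note that hygromycin resistance is conferred only after Flp-mediated integration into the genomic FRT site of a Flp-In host. The record describes the plasmid as a vector for generating such lines with inducible miniTurbo-EGFP. A fusion of this kind would commonly serve as a non-specific control bait in proximity biotinylation experiments, although the record does not state that use.
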