Features (pLannotate 1.2.2; 25 found; start..end, strand, type, name):
     28..80      -  misc_feature   bom (fragment): basis of mobility region from pBR322
    235..614     +  enhancer       CMV enhancer: human cytomegalovirus immediate early enhancer
    615..818     +  promoter       CMV promoter: human cytomegalovirus (CMV) immediate early promoter
    820..839     +  promoter       PLtetO-1 promoter (fragment): modified phage lambda PL promoter with tet operator sites (Lutz and Bujard, 1997)
    841..860     +  promoter       PLtetO-1 promoter (fragment): modified phage lambda PL promoter with tet operator sites (Lutz and Bujard, 1997)
    868..901     +  promoter       TRE3GV promoter (fragment): 3rd-generation Tet-responsive promoter that can be activated by binding of Tet-On® 3G, optimized for retroviral and lentiviral vectors
   1021..1791    +  CDS            miniTurbo: N-terminally truncated mutant of the E. coli biotin ligase BioID engineered for improved catalytic efficiency (Branon et al., 2018)
   1879..1899    +  CDS            FLAG (fragment): FLAG® epitope tag, followed by an enterokinase cleavage site
   1924..1948    +  protein_bind   attB1: mutant version of attB; recombination site for the Gateway® BP reaction BP Clonase™
   1951..2667    +  CDS            EGFP: the original enhanced GFP (Yang et al., 1996) mammalian codon-optimized
   2669..2693    -  protein_bind   attB2: mutant version of attB; recombination site for the Gateway® BP reaction BP Clonase™
   2741..2965    +  polyA_signal   bGH poly(A) signal: bovine growth hormone polyadenylation signal
   2969..2990    +  promoter       SV40 promoter (fragment): SV40 enhancer and early promoter
   3011..3244    +  rep_origin     f1 ori (fragment) (sequence partly withheld): f1 bacteriophage origin of replication; arrow indicates direction of (+) strand synthesis
   3249..3296    +  protein_bind   FRT: FLP-mediated recombination occurs in the 8-bp core sequence TCTAGAAA (Turan and Bode, 2011). FLP recombinase from the Saccharomyces cerevisiae 2μ plasmid
   3304..4326    +  CDS            HygR: aminoglycoside phosphotransferase from E. coli; aph(4)-Ia; confers resistance to hygromycin
   4336..4461    +  CDS            ble (fragment): BLE_KLEPN - Experimental evidence at protein level: Swiss-Prot protein existence level 1. Binding protein with a strong affinity to the bleomycin family of antibiotics. Binds to CL990; an antimitotic-antibiotic compound. From Klebsiella pneumoniae.
   4456..4577    +  polyA_signal   SV40 poly(A) signal: SV40 polyadenylation signal
   4650..4666    -  protein_bind   lac operator: The lac repressor binds to the lac operator to inhibit transcription in E. coli. This inhibition can be relieved by adding lactose or isopropyl-β-D-thiogalactopyranoside (IPTG). lac repressor encoded by lacI
   4674..4704    -  promoter       lac promoter: promoter for the E. coli lac operon
   4719..4740    -  protein_bind   CAP binding site: CAP binding activates transcription in the presence of cAMP. E. coli catabolite activator protein
   4753..4845    -  CDS            lacI (fragment): lac repressor; lacI; The lac repressor binds to the lac operator to inhibit transcription in E. coli. This inhibition can be relieved by adding lactose or isopropyl-β-D-thiogalactopyranoside (IPTG).
   5028..5616    -  rep_origin     ori: high-copy-number ColE1/pMB1/pBR322/pUC origin of replication
   5787..6647    -  CDS            AmpR: β-lactamase; bla; confers resistance to ampicillin, carbenicillin, and related antibiotics
   6648..6752    -  promoter       AmpR promoter: bla
>Addgene plasmid #209059 | pcDNA5-miniTurbo-EGFP | addgene full sequence | sequence record 413523 | Addgene NGS Result
GACGGATCGGGAGATCTCCCGATCCCCTATGGTGCACTCTCAGTACAATCTGCTCTGATGCCGCATAGTT
AAGCCAGTATCTGCTCCCTGCTTGTGTGTTGGAGGTCGCTGAGTAGTGCGCGAGCAAAATTTAAGCTACA
ACAAGGCAAGGCTTGACCGACAATTGCATGAAGAATCTGCTTAGGGTTAGGCGTTTTGCGCTGCTTCGCG
ATGTACGGGCCAGATATACGCGTTGACATTGATTATTGACTAGTTATTAATAGTAATCAATTACGGGGTC
ATTAGTTCATAGCCCATATATGGAGTTCCGCGTTACATAACTTACGGTAAATGGCCCGCCTGGCTGACCG
CCCAACGACCCCCGCCCATTGACGTCAATAATGACGTATGTTCCCATAGTAACGCCAATAGGGACTTTCC
ATTGACGTCAATGGGTGGAGTATTTACGGTAAACTGCCCACTTGGCAGTACATCAAGTGTATCATATGCC
AAGTACGCCCCCTATTGACGTCAATGACGGTAAATGGCCCGCCTGGCATTATGCCCAGTACATGACCTTA
TGGGACTTTCCTACTTGGCAGTACATCTACGTATTAGTCATCGCTATTACCATGGTGATGCGGTTTTGGC
AGTACATCAATGGGCGTGGATAGCGGTTTGACTCACGGGGATTTCCAAGTCTCCACCCCATTGACGTCAA
TGGGAGTTTGTTTTGGCACCAAAATCAACGGGACTTTCCAAAATGTCGTAACAACTCCGCCCCATTGACG
CAAATGGGCGGTAGGCGTGTACGGTGGGAGGTCTATATAAGCAGAGCTCTCCCTATCAGTGATAGAGATC
TCCCTATCAGTGATAGAGATCGTCGACGAGCTCGTTTAGTGAACCGTCAGATCGCCTGGAGACGCCATCC
ACGCTGTTTTGACCTCCATAGAAGACACCGGGACCGATCCAGCCTCCGGACTCTAGCGTTTAAACTTAAG
CTTGGTACCGAGCTCGGATCCAGCTAGCGCCACCATGGCGATCCCGCTGCTGAACGCTAAACAGATTCTG
GGACAGCTGGACGGCGGGAGCGTGGCAGTCCTGCCTGTGGTCGACTCCACCAATCAGTACCTGCTGGATC
GAATCGGCGAGCTGAAGAGTGGGGATGCTTGCATTGCAGAATATCAGCAGGCAGGGAGAGGAAGCAGAGG
GAGGAAATGGTTCTCTCCTTTTGGAGCTAACCTGTACCTGAGTATGTTTTGGCGCCTGAAGCGGGGACCA
GCAGCAATCGGCCTGGGCCCGGTCATCGGAATTGTCATGGCAGAAGCGCTGCGAAAGCTGGGAGCAGACA
AGGTGCGAGTCAAATGGCCCAATGACCTGTATCTGCAGGATAGAAAGCTGGCAGGCATCCTGGTGGAGCT
GGCCGGAATAACAGGCGATGCTGCACAGATCGTCATTGGCGCCGGGATTAACGTGGCTATGAGGCGCGTG
GAGGAAAGCGTGGTCAATCAGGGCTGGATCACACTGCAGGAAGCAGGGATTAACCTGGACAGGAATACTC
TGGCCGCTATGCTGATCCGAGAGCTGCGGGCAGCCCTGGAACTGTTCGAGCAGGAAGGCCTGGCTCCATA
TCTGTCACGGTGGGAGAAGCTGGATAACTTCATCAATAGACCCGTGAAGCTGATCATTGGGGACAAAGAG
ATTTTCGGGATTAGCCGGGGGATTGATAAACAGGGAGCCCTGCTGCTGGAACAGGACGGAGTTATCAAAC
CCTGGATGGGCGGAGAAATCAGTCTGCGGTCTGCCGAAAAGATGCATGGGGGAGGGGGAGGATCTGGGGG
AGGGGGAGGATCTGACTACAAGGACCACGACGGTGACTACAAGGACCACGACATCGACTACAAGGACGAC
GACGACAAGTTAATTAAGGGCGCGCCACCTAGGACAAGTTTGTACAAAAAAGCAGGCTTCGTGAGCAAGG
GCGAGGAGCTGTTCACCGGGGTGGTGCCCATCCTGGTCGAGCTGGACGGCGACGTAAACGGCCACAAGTT
CAGCGTGTCCGGCGAGGGCGAGGGCGATGCCACCTACGGCAAGCTGACCCTGAAGTTCATCTGCACCACC
GGCAAGCTGCCCGTGCCCTGGCCCACCCTCGTGACCACCCTGACCTACGGCGTGCAGTGCTTCAGCCGCT
ACCCCGACCACATGAAGCAGCACGACTTCTTCAAGTCCGCCATGCCCGAAGGCTACGTCCAGGAGCGCAC
CATCTTCTTCAAGGACGACGGCAACTACAAGACCCGCGCCGAGGTGAAGTTCGAGGGCGACACCCTGGTG
AACCGCATCGAGCTGAAGGGCATCGACTTCAAGGAGGACGGCAACATCCTGGGGCACAAGCTGGAGTACA
ACTACAACAGCCACAACGTCTATATCATGGCCGACAAGCAGAAGAACGGCATCAAGGTGAACTTCAAGAT
CCGCCACAACATCGAGGACGGCAGCGTGCAGCTCGCCGACCACTACCAGCAGAACACCCCCATCGGCGAC
GGCCCCGTGCTGCTGCCCGACAACCACTACCTGAGCACCCAGTCCGCCCTGAGCAAAGACCCCAACGAGA
AGCGCGATCACATGGTCCTGCTGGAGTTCGTGACCGCCGCCGGGATCACTCTCGGCATGGACGAGCTGTA
CAAGTAAAACCCAGCTTTCTTGTACAAAGTGGTGTGACTCGAGTCTAGAGGGCCCGTTTAAACCCGCTGA
TCAGCCTCGACTGTGCCTTCTAGTTGCCAGCCATCTGTTGTTTGCCCCTCCCCCGTGCCTTCCTTGACCC
TGGAAGGTGCCACTCCCACTGTCCTTTCCTAATAAAATGAGGAAATTGCATCGCATTGTCTGAGTAGGTG
TCATTCTATTCTGGGGGGTGGGGTGGGGCAGGACAGCAAGGGGGAGGATTGGGAAGACAATAGCAGGCAT
GCTGGGGATGCGGTGGGCTCTATGGCTTCTGAGGCGGAAAGAACCAGCTGGGGCTCTAGGGGGTATCCCC
[124 nt withheld, positions 3011-3134]
C
[91 nt withheld, positions 3136-3226]
AGGGTGATGGTTCACGTACCTAGAAGTTCCTATTCCGAAGTTCCTATTCTCTAGAAAGTATAGGAACTTC
CTTGGCCAAAAAGCCTGAACTCACCGCGACGTCTGTCGAGAAGTTTCTGATCGAAAAGTTCGACAGCGTC
TCCGACCTGATGCAGCTCTCGGAGGGCGAAGAATCTCGTGCTTTCAGCTTCGATGTAGGAGGGCGTGGAT
ATGTCCTGCGGGTAAATAGCTGCGCCGATGGTTTCTACAAAGATCGTTATGTTTATCGGCACTTTGCATC
GGCCGCGCTCCCGATTCCGGAAGTGCTTGACATTGGGGAATTCAGCGAGAGCCTGACCTATTGCATCTCC
CGCCGTGCACAGGGTGTCACGTTGCAAGACCTGCCTGAAACCGAACTGCCCGCTGTTCTGCAGCCGGTCG
CGGAGGCCATGGATGCGATCGCTGCGGCCGATCTTAGCCAGACGAGCGGGTTCGGCCCATTCGGACCGCA
AGGAATCGGTCAATACACTACATGGCGTGATTTCATATGCGCGATTGCTGATCCCCATGTGTATCACTGG
CAAACTGTGATGGACGACACCGTCAGTGCGTCCGTCGCGCAGGCTCTCGATGAGCTGATGCTTTGGGCCG
AGGACTGCCCCGAAGTCCGGCACCTCGTGCACGCGGATTTCGGCTCCAACAATGTCCTGACGGACAATGG
CCGCATAACAGCGGTCATTGACTGGAGCGAGGCGATGTTCGGGGATTCCCAATACGAGGTCGCCAACATC
TTCTTCTGGAGGCCGTGGTTGGCTTGTATGGAGCAGCAGACGCGCTACTTCGAGCGGAGGCATCCGGAGC
TTGCAGGATCGCCGCGGCTCCGGGCGTATATGCTCCGCATTGGTCTTGACCAACTCTATCAGAGCTTGGT
TGACGGCAATTTCGATGATGCAGCTTGGGCGCAGGGTCGATGCGACGCAATCGTCCGATCCGGAGCCGGG
ACTGTCGGGCGTACACAAATCGCCCGCAGAAGCGCGGCCGTCTGGACCGATGGCTGTGTAGAAGTACTCG
CCGATAGTGGAAACCGACGCCCCAGCACTCGTCCGAGGGCAAAGGAATAGCACGTACTACGAGATTTCGA
TTCCACCGCCGCCTTCTATGAAAGGTTGGGCTTCGGAATCGTTTTCCGGGACGCCGGCTGGATGATCCTC
CAGCGCGGGGATCTCATGCTGGAGTTCTTCGCCCACCCCAACTTGTTTATTGCAGCTTATAATGGTTACA
AATAAAGCAATAGCATCACAAATTTCACAAATAAAGCATTTTTTTCACTGCATTCTAGTTGTGGTTTGTC
CAAACTCATCAATGTATCTTATCATGTCTGTATACCGTCGACCTCTAGCTAGAGCTTGGCGTAATCATGG
TCATAGCTGTTTCCTGTGTGAAATTGTTATCCGCTCACAATTCCACACAACATACGAGCCGGAAGCATAA
AGTGTAAAGCCTGGGGTGCCTAATGAGTGAGCTAACTCACATTAATTGCGTTGCGCTCACTGCCCGCTTT
CCAGTCGGGAAACCTGTCGTGCCAGCTGCATTAATGAATCGGCCAACGCGCGGGGAGAGGCGGTTTGCGT
ATTGGGCGCTCTTCCGCTTCCTCGCTCACTGACTCGCTGCGCTCGGTCGTTCGGCTGCGGCGAGCGGTAT
CAGCTCACTCAAAGGCGGTAATACGGTTATCCACAGAATCAGGGGATAACGCAGGAAAGAACATGTGAGC
AAAAGGCCAGCAAAAGGCCAGGAACCGTAAAAAGGCCGCGTTGCTGGCGTTTTTCCATAGGCTCCGCCCC
CCTGACGAGCATCACAAAAATCGACGCTCAAGTCAGAGGTGGCGAAACCCGACAGGACTATAAAGATACC
AGGCGTTTCCCCCTGGAAGCTCCCTCGTGCGCTCTCCTGTTCCGACCCTGCCGCTTACCGGATACCTGTC
CGCCTTTCTCCCTTCGGGAAGCGTGGCGCTTTCTCATAGCTCACGCTGTAGGTATCTCAGTTCGGTGTAG
GTCGTTCGCTCCAAGCTGGGCTGTGTGCACGAACCCCCCGTTCAGCCCGACCGCTGCGCCTTATCCGGTA
ACTATCGTCTTGAGTCCAACCCGGTAAGACACGACTTATCGCCACTGGCAGCAGCCACTGGTAACAGGAT
TAGCAGAGCGAGGTATGTAGGCGGTGCTACAGAGTTCTTGAAGTGGTGGCCTAACTACGGCTACACTAGA
AGAACAGTATTTGGTATCTGCGCTCTGCTGAAGCCAGTTACCTTCGGAAAAAGAGTTGGTAGCTCTTGAT
CCGGCAAACAAACCACCGCTGGTAGCGGTGGTTTTTTTGTTTGCAAGCAGCAGATTACGCGCAGAAAAAA
AGGATCTCAAGAAGATCCTTTGATCTTTTCTACGGGGTCTGACGCTCAGTGGAACGAAAACTCACGTTAA
GGGATTTTGGTCATGAGATTATCAAAAAGGATCTTCACCTAGATCCTTTTAAATTAAAAATGAAGTTTTA
AATCAATCTAAAGTATATATGAGTAAACTTGGTCTGACAGTTACCAATGCTTAATCAGTGAGGCACCTAT
CTCAGCGATCTGTCTATTTCGTTCATCCATAGTTGCCTGACTCCCCGTCGTGTAGATAACTACGATACGG
GAGGGCTTACCATCTGGCCCCAGTGCTGCAATGATACCGCGAGACCCACGCTCACCGGCTCCAGATTTAT
CAGCAATAAACCAGCCAGCCGGAAGGGCCGAGCGCAGAAGTGGTCCTGCAACTTTATCCGCCTCCATCCA
GTCTATTAATTGTTGCCGGGAAGCTAGAGTAAGTAGTTCGCCAGTTAATAGTTTGCGCAACGTTGTTGCC
ATTGCTACAGGCATCGTGGTGTCACGCTCGTCGTTTGGTATGGCTTCATTCAGCTCCGGTTCCCAACGAT
CAAGGCGAGTTACATGATCCCCCATGTTGTGCAAAAAAGCGGTTAGCTCCTTCGGTCCTCCGATCGTTGT
CAGAAGTAAGTTGGCCGCAGTGTTATCACTCATGGTTATGGCAGCACTGCATAATTCTCTTACTGTCATG
CCATCCGTAAGATGCTTTTCTGTGACTGGTGAGTACTCAACCAAGTCATTCTGAGAATAGTGTATGCGGC
GACCGAGTTGCTCTTGCCCGGCGTCAATACGGGATAATACCGCGCCACATAGCAGAACTTTAAAAGTGCT
CATCATTGGAAAACGTTCTTCGGGGCGAAAACTCTCAAGGATCTTACCGCTGTTGAGATCCAGTTCGATG
TAACCCACTCGTGCACCCAACTGATCTTCAGCATCTTTTACTTTCACCAGCGTTTCTGGGTGAGCAAAAA
CAGGAAGGCAAAATGCCGCAAAAAAGGGAATAAGGGCGACACGGAAATGTTGAATACTCATACTCTTCCT
TTTTCAATATTATTGAAGCATTTATCAGGGTTATTGTCTCATGAGCGGATACATATTTGAATGTATTTAG
AAAAATAAACAAATAGGGGTTCCGCGCACATTTCCCCGAAAAGTGCCACCTGACGTC
